>Addgene plasmid #215260 | GB4541 | addgene full sequence | sequence record 440694 | Addgene NGS Result
GGAGAAAAGCTTCGAAGTTTAAACGATTGAATATAACCGACGTGACTGTTACATTTAGGGATTGAATATA
ACCGACGTGACTGTTACATTTAGGGATTGAATATAACCGACGTGACTGTTACATTTAGGGATTGAATATA
ACCGACGTGACTGTTACATTTAGGGATGCTAGCTCCCGTCCTAATACCTCTACGTGCAAGCAGTATAAAA
ACAAAATACATAAACATAACTAAAATCTCATATCGTTGTAATTGTCATATACTAGTGGTAATTAAGTCCA
GTTACACTTAAGGTTAAATTTGCTGACTCTTTTTTACCTTTCATTTCTGAAAATGAACTCAAGTAAAAAT
CCTCCTTCTACTCTCCTTGATGTTTTCTTGGATACCGCAAGAAACTTGGATACAGCAAGCAGAAATGTGC
TCGAGTGTGGTGAACATCGATGGAGTTACAGAGAACTGGATACAGTGTCCTCAGCTCTCGCCCAGCATCT
TCGATACACGGTGGGGCTGTCCCCTACTGTCGCAGTGATCAGCGAGAATCACCCGTACATATTGGCCCTC
ATGCTCGCTGTATGGAAATTGGGCGGTACCTTCGCTCCGATAGATGTCCACAGCCCTGCAGAACTGGTTG
CCGGGATGCTTAACATAGTCTCACCGTCTTGCCTGGTCATCCCGTCATCAGACGTAACAAACCAGACCCT
TGCATGTGATCTTAACATTCCAGTGGTTGCATTTCATCCTCACCAAAGCACAATCCCGGAACTGAACAAA
AAGTACCTGACGGACAGTCAAATCAGCCCTGATCTCCCATTCCCCGATCCCAACCGTCCGGCTCTTTACC
TGTTCACTTCTTCTGCTACGAGTAGATCCAACTTGAAGTGCGTGCCCCTGACCCACACCTTCATACTGAG
AAATAGCCTGTCAAAGAGGGCCTGGTGCAAAAGAATGAGGCCAGAAACAGATTTCGATGGTATAAGGGTT
TTAGGATGGGCACCATGGAGTCATGTTCTGGCTCACATGCAAGATATAGGGCCCCTTACACTCCTGAATG
CTGGATGTTACGTCTTTGCAACGACACCGAGCACATATCCAACCGAGTTGAAGGACGATAGGGATGTCAT
TTCTTGCGCCGCAAATGCAGTTATGTACAAGGGGGTTAAGTCCTTCGCCTGTCTCCCGTTTGTGCTGGGA
GGCCTTAAGGCCCTGTGTGAGTCCGAGCCGTCCGTCAAAGCACAATTACAGGTCGAGGAGCGAGCACAGT
TGTTAAAGAGCTTACAACACATGAAGATTCTTGAATGTGGTGGCGCTATGCTCGAAGTTTCAGTGGCTTC
TTGGGCTATCGAGAATCGTATTCCCATTAGTATAGGAATCGGTATGACCGAAACTGGCGGAGCCTTGTTC
GCTGGACCCGTTCAAGCAATCCAAACGGGATTTAGTTCAGAGGACAAGTTTATTGAGGATGCCACATATC
TCCTTGTCAAAGACGATTACGAGTCACACGCAGAAGAGGACATCAATGAAGGCGAACTGGTTGTTAAAAG
CCGAATGCTGCCAAGGGGTTATCTGGGGTATAACGATCCATCCTTCTCAGTGGACGATGCAGGGTGGGTT
ACCTTCAAAACAGGCGACAGGTACTCCGTGACCCCGGATGGTAAGTTTTCTTGGTTAGGAAGGAATACAG
ACTTTATACAGATGACAAGCGGTGAGACTCTCGATCCCAGGCCCATCGAAAGTTTGCTTTGCGAGTCCTC
CCTTATATCAAGAGCCTGTGTAATAGGCGATAAGTTCCTGAATGGGCCCGCCACAGCAGTGTGTGCCATA
ATAGAATTGGAGCCGACTACGGTAGAGAAAGGTCAGGCCCATAGCAGGGACATAGCCCGAATTTTTGCCC
CCATAAACCGTGATTTGCCTCCTCCTTTAAGAATCGCCTGGAGCCACGTCCTCGTGCTCCAACCCAGTGA
AAAAATACCGATGACCAAAAAAGGAACGATCTTCCGTAAGAAGATCGAACAAGTCTTTGGTAGTGCACTT
GGTGGGTCCTCAGGTGACAATTCCCAAGCAACCACTGATGCATCAGTCGTCCGTCGAGATGAACTGTCAA
ACACTGTTAAGCATATCATATCACGTGTTCTGGGCGTGAGCGACGACGAGTTGCTGTGGACTCTCTCATT
TGCCGAACTTGGAATGACCTCCGCCCTTGCAACGAGAATTGCCAATGAATTGAATGAGGTTTTAGTAGGG
GTCAATCTGCCTATCAATGCATGTTATATACACGTTGACTTACCATCCCTGTCAAATGCAGTATATGCCA
AACTGGCTCACTTGAAACTCCCTGACAGAACACCAGAGCCGCGTAAGGCACCGGTTGAGAATCCTGGCGG
AAAAGAGATCGTAATAGTGGGACAAGCATTTAGACTTCCAGGCTCTATTAATGACGTGGCTAGTCTCCGT
GACGCTTTTCTGGCCCGTCAAGCAAGTTCAATCATTACAGAAATACCACCAGACAGATGGGATCACGCAT
CCTTCTACCCGAAGGACATACGTTTCAACAAGGCCGGCTTAGTGGACATTGCTAACTACGACCACAGTTT
CTTCGGCTTGACGGCTACAGAAGCTCTTTACTTATCTCCGACCATGAGACTCGCCCTGGAAGTTAGTTTT
GAGGCCCTTGAGAACGCAAACATTCCGGTTTCTCAGCTGAAGGGGTCACAAACAGCTGTCTACGTTGCTA
CCACGGATGACGGGTTCGAGACTCTCTTAAATGCAGAGGCTGGGTACGACGCTTACACCCGATTCTACGG
TACGGGGCGTGCAGCTTCCACGGCATCCGGCAGGATCTCATACCTGCTTGACGTTCATGGACCCAGTATA
ACTGTGGACACGGCATGTAGTGGAGGGGCTGTTTGCATTGATCAAGCTATAGACTACCTGCAATCCAGTT
CAGCCGCTGATACCGCCATCATTTGTGCTTCTAATACTCATTGCTGGCCAGGATCATTCATGTTTCTGAG
CGCCCAGGGTATGGTAAGCTCCGGCGGACGATGCGCTACTTTCACGACCGATGCCGACGGCTACGTACCT
AGCGAGGGTGCAGTCGCCTTCATTCTTAAAACACGTGAAGCAGCTATGAGGGACAAAGACACAATTCTGG
CTACCATCAAAGCAACACAAATTTCTCATAATGGTAGGTCCCAGGGATTAGTCGCCCCCAATGTAAATTC
CCAAGCCGACTTGCATAGAAGCCTGCTCCAAAAAGCCGGGCTTTCACCGGCCGACATTCATTTCATCGAG
GCACACGGAACTGGAACCTCCCTCGGAGATCTGTCCGAGATCCAAGCTATAAATGATGCATATACGAGCT
CACAACCTCGAACGGCCGGCCCGCTGATCGTTTCTGCAAGCAAGACAGTGATAGGACACACTGAACCAGC
CGGTCCGTTGGTGGGGATGCTGTCAGTACTGAACTCCTTTAAAGAGGGGGCCGTCCCTGGTTTGGCACAC
TTGACCGCCGATAACCTGAATCCCGCTCTTGATTGCAGCAGTGTTCCGTTACTCATACCTTACCAGCCCG
TTCACCTGGCAGCCCCCAAGCCTCATCGTGCTGCTGTAATGTCATATGGATTCTCTGGCACCCTCGGTGG
GATCGTGCTGGAGGCACCAGATGAGGAAAGACTCGAAGAGGAACCTCCTAATGACAAACCTATGTTGTTT
GTAGTTAGTGCAAAAACACATACTGCATTAATAGAATATCTCGGCCGATACCTTGAATTCCTCTTGCAGG
CAAATCCACAAGACTTCTGCGATATTTGTTATACTTCATGCGTTGGGCGTGAACATTATCGATACAGATT
CGCATGCGTAGCCAACGACATGGAGGATTTAATAGGACAATTGCAGAAGCGTTTAGGCTCTAAGGTCCCA
CCGAAACCTTCCTACAAAAGAGGGGCCCTTGCATTCGCCTTCAGCGGTCAGGGCACACAGTTCCGAGGGA
TGGCTACCGAGCTCGCAAAAGCCTATTCCGGATTCCGAAAAATAGTCTCTGATCTCGCTAAGAGGGCAAG
TGAACTCTCAGGTCACGCTATTGATCGATTTTTGTTAGCTTACGATATTGGGGCTGAAAACGTCGCCCCG
GATAGCGAGGCTGATCAAATATGTATCTTCGTATATCAATGTAGCGTGCTTCGTTGGCTTCAGACAATGG
GCATTAGACCATCTGCTGTTATAGGGCACTCCCTCGGTGAGATTAGCGCTTCTGTCGCCGCCGGTGCATT
GTCTCTGGACTCTGCACTGGACCTTGTTATCAGTCGAGCTCGACTGTTAAGGAGCTCTACCAATGCACCC
GCCGGTATGGCAGCCATGTCAGCATCACAGGACGAAGTTGTTGAGTTGATTGGGAAATTAGACCTTGATA
AAGCAAATTCACTCTCTGTTTCTGTTATCAATGGTCCTCAGAATACGGTAGTAAGCGGTTCTTCAGCAGC
CATTGAAAGTATAGTCGCACTGGCCAAAGGGCGAAAGATAAAAGCAAGTGCTCTCAACATCAACCAAGCC
TTCCACTCTCCCTACGTAGATTCTGCAGTACCAGGTTTGCGTGCTTGGTCAGAGAAGCATATTTCCTCTG
CTAGACCATTACAGATCCCCCTGTACTCTACACTCCTTGGCGCCCAAGTAAGTGAGGGACAAATGCTGAA
TCCGGATCATTGGGTAGATCACGCAAGAAAACCTGTCCAATTCGCTCAGGCCGCCACCATTATGAAAGAA
AGCTTTACCGGAGTAATCATTGACATAGGTCCTCAAGTAGTTGCTTGGAGTTTGCTGCTCTCAAACGGAC
TGACATCAGTTACCGCTCTCGCCGCAAAGCGAGGACGATCACAGCAGGTTGCCTTCCTTAGTGCTCTTGC
AGATTTATACCAAGACTATGGTGTCGTGCCTGACTTTGTGGGATTATACGCTCAACAGGAGGACGCCAGT
CGTTTAAAGAAAACCGATATTCTGACCTATCCTTTCCAAAGGGTGAGAAGGTATCCATCTTTCATCCCGA
GTCGTAGGGCACCTACTCATGCCCATGTCCAAGATGAGGAAACATTGTCATCTGGATCTTCCACACCCAC
ATTGGAGAATACAGATCTCGACTCCGGTAAAGAGTCTTTGATGGGACCCACACGTGGCCTTCTTCGAGTA
GACGATCTGAGAGACAGTATCGTTTCTTCTGTAAAGGATGTACTGGAGCTGAAATCAAATGAGGACTTGG
ACTTGTCCGAGTCCTTGAACGCATTGGGAATGGACAGTATTATGTTCGCTCAATTACGTAAAAGGATAGG
GGAGGGACTCGGGTTATCCGTCCCGATGGTATTCCTGTCTGACGCCTTCTCAATCGGCGAGATGGTTAGT
AACCTTGTAGAACAGGCAGAGGCTAGTGAGGACAACTGAGCTTGGAATGGATCTTCGATCCCGATCGTTC
AAACATTTGGCAATAAAGTTTCTTAAGATTGAATCCTGTTGCCGGTCTTGCGACGATTATCATATAATTT
CTGTTGAATTACGTTAAGCATGTAATAATTAACATGTAATGCATGACGTTATTTATGAGATGGGTTTTTA
TGATTAGAGTCCCGCAATTATACATTTAATACGCGATAGAAAACAAAATATAGCGCGCAAACTAGGATAA
ATTATCGCGCGCGGTGTCATCTATGTTACTAGATCGGGAATTGCCAAGCTAATTCTTGAAGACGAAAGGG
CCTCGTGATACGCCTATTTTTATAGGTTAATGTCATGATAATAATGGTTTCTTAGACGTCAGGTGGCACT
TTTCGGGGAAATGTGCGCGGAACCCCTATTTGTTTATTTTTCTAAATACATTCAAATATGTATCCGCTCA
TGAGACAATAACCCTGATAAATGCTTCAATAATGGGACCGACTCGCGCTGTCAGGAGTCTCAATGGTAAC
TTTACTCTTTATTTAACCATACATTTTTTTTTATTTTTTTCACTTTGTTCTTCATCCACTATTGTTCTTT
GTTCATCTTGAACAAAAGCTCCCTCCTTCTTTGTTCTTCATCCACCATTGTTCTTCATCAATCATTTCGC
TGTCAGGAGACTAGAGCCAAGCTGATCTCCTTTGCCCCGGAGATCACCATGGACGACTTTCTCTATCTCT
ACGATCTAGGAAGAAAGTTCGACGGAGAAGGTGACGATACCATGTTCACCACCGATAATGAGAAGATTAG
CCTCTTCAATTTCAGAAAGAATGCTGACCCACAGATGGTTAGAGAGGCCTACGCGGCAGGTCTGATCAAG
ACGATCTACCCGAGTAATAATCTCCAGGAGATCAAATACCTTCCCAAGAAGGTTAAAGATGCAGTCAAAA
GATTCAGGACTAACTGCATCAAGAACACAGAGAAAGATATATTTCTCAAGATCAGAAGTACTATTCCAGT
ATGGACGATTCAAGGCTTGCTTCATAAACCAAGGCAAGTAATAGAGATTGGAGTCTCTAAGAAAGTAGTT
CCTACTGAATCAAAGGCCATGGAGTCAAAAATTCAGATCGAGGATCTAACAGAACTCGCCGTGAAGACTG
GCGAACAGTTCATACAGAGTCTTTTACGACTCAATGACAAGAAGAAAATCTTCGTCAACATGGTGGAGCA
CGACACTCTCGTCTACTCCAAGAATATCAAAGATACAGTCTCAGAAGACCAAAGGGCTATTGAGACTTTT
CAACAAAGGGTAATATCGGGAAACCTCCTCGGATTCCATTGCCCAGCTATCTGTCACTTCATCAAAAGGA
CAGTAGAAAAGGAAGGTGGCACCTACAAATGCCATCATTGCGATAAAGGAAAGGCTATCGTTCAAGATGC
CCCTGCCGACAGTGGTCCCAAAGATGGACCCCCACCCACGAGGAGCATCGTGGAAAAAGAAGACGTTCCA
ACCACGTCTTCAAAGCAAGTGGATTGATGTGATATCTCCACTGACGTAAGGGATGACGCACAATCCCACT
ATCCTTCGCAAGACCCTTCCTCTATATAAGGAAGTTCATTTCATTTGGAGAGGACTCCGGTATTTTTACA
ACAATTACCACAACAAAACAAACAACAAACAACATTACAATTTACTATTCTAGTCGAAATGGCCCCAATA
AGTTCCACGTGGTCTAGGCTCATAAGGTTTGTGGCTGTGGAAACCTCCTTAGTTCACATCGGCGAGCCTA
TTGATGCAACAATGGACGTGGGCTTAGCACGTAGGGAAGGGAAGACAATACAAGCCTATGAGATCATCGG
CAGTGGCTCTGCTTTAGATCTGTCTGCCCAAGTGTCAAAGAACGTACTTACGGTCCGTGAGCTCTTAATG
CCCTTGAGCCGTGAGGAGATTAAAACGGTAAGATGCCTTGGCCTTAATTATCCCGTCCACGCCACAGAAG
CCAACGTGGCCGTGCCGAAATTCCCGAACCTTTTTTACAAACCCGTAACCTCCCTCATCGGACCAGGTGG
GTTGATAACCATCCCTTCAGTTGTCCAACCACCTAAAGAGCACCAGAGCGATTACGAAGCCGAGTTGGTT
ATCGTCATCGGTAAAGCCGCCAAAAATGTCAGTGAAGATGAAGCTCTGGACTACGTGTTGGGCTACACCG
CAGCCAATGACATCTCATTTAGGAAACATCAGTTGGCCGTTTCTCAATGGTCATTCTCCAAGGGTTTTGA
TGGCACGAATCCCCTGGGACCGTGCCTGGTTTCTGCTTCCTCTATTCCAGATCCACAGGATATTCCGATC
CAATGTAAACTCAACGGTGGGGTGGTGCAAAATGGAAACACTCGTGATCAGATTTTTAATGTCAAGAAAA
CAATCTCTTTTTTAAGCCAAGGGACTACGTTGGAGCCTGGTTCCATAATCCTGACGGGGACGCCCGACGG
AGTGGGCTTCGTAAGAAACCCACCGCTTTATTTGAAGGACGGTGATGAAGTAATGACTTGGATCGGATCA
GGTATAGGAACCTTAGCCAACACTGTCCGAGAGGAGCAGACTTGTTTCGCTTCAGGAGGGCACGAGTAAG
CTTGGAATGGATCTTCGATCCCGATCGTTCAAACATTTGGCAATAAAGTTTCTTAAGATTGAATCCTGTT
GCCGGTCTTGCGACGATTATCATATAATTTCTGTTGAATTACGTTAAGCATGTAATAATTAACATGTAAT
GCATGACGTTATTTATGAGATGGGTTTTTATGATTAGAGTCCCGCAATTATACATTTAATACGCGATAGA
AAACAAAATATAGCGCGCAAACTAGGATAAATTATCGCGCGCGGTGTCATCTATGTTACTAGATCGGGAA
TTGCCAAGCTAATTCTTGAAGACGAAAGGGCCTCGTGATACGCCTATTTTTATAGGTTAATGTCATGATA
ATAATGGTTTCTTAGACGTCAGGTGGCACTTTTCGGGGAAATGTGCGCGGAACCCCTATTTGTTTATTTT
TCTAAATACATTCAAATATGTATCCGCTCATGAGACAATAACCCTGATAAATGCTTCAATAATGGGACCG
ACTCGCGCTGTCAGGAGTCTCAATGGTAACTTTACTCTTTATTTAACCATACATTTTTTTTTATTTTTTT
CACTTTGTTCTTCATCCACTATTGTTCTTTGTTCATCTTGAACAAAAGCTCCCTCCTTCTTTGTTCTTCA
TCCACCATTGTTCTTCATCAATCATTTCGCTGTCAGGAGACTAGAGCCAAGCTGATCTCCTTTGCCCCGG
AGATCACCATGGACGACTTTCTCTATCTCTACGATCTAGGAAGAAAGTTCGACGGAGAAGGTGACGATAC
CATGTTCACCACCGATAATGAGAAGATTAGCCTCTTCAATTTCAGAAAGAATGCTGACCCACAGATGGTT
AGAGAGGCCTACGCGGCAGGTCTGATCAAGACGATCTACCCGAGTAATAATCTCCAGGAGATCAAATACC
TTCCCAAGAAGGTTAAAGATGCAGTCAAAAGATTCAGGACTAACTGCATCAAGAACACAGAGAAAGATAT
ATTTCTCAAGATCAGAAGTACTATTCCAGTATGGACGATTCAAGGCTTGCTTCATAAACCAAGGCAAGTA
ATAGAGATTGGAGTCTCTAAGAAAGTAGTTCCTACTGAATCAAAGGCCATGGAGTCAAAAATTCAGATCG
AGGATCTAACAGAACTCGCCGTGAAGACTGGCGAACAGTTCATACAGAGTCTTTTACGACTCAATGACAA
GAAGAAAATCTTCGTCAACATGGTGGAGCACGACACTCTCGTCTACTCCAAGAATATCAAAGATACAGTC
TCAGAAGACCAAAGGGCTATTGAGACTTTTCAACAAAGGGTAATATCGGGAAACCTCCTCGGATTCCATT
GCCCAGCTATCTGTCACTTCATCAAAAGGACAGTAGAAAAGGAAGGTGGCACCTACAAATGCCATCATTG
CGATAAAGGAAAGGCTATCGTTCAAGATGCCCCTGCCGACAGTGGTCCCAAAGATGGACCCCCACCCACG
AGGAGCATCGTGGAAAAAGAAGACGTTCCAACCACGTCTTCAAAGCAAGTGGATTGATGTGATATCTCCA
CTGACGTAAGGGATGACGCACAATCCCACTATCCTTCGCAAGACCCTTCCTCTATATAAGGAAGTTCATT
TCATTTGGAGAGGACTCCGGTATTTTTACAACAATTACCACAACAAAACAAACAACAAACAACATTACAA
TTTACTATTCTAGTCGAAATGAGAATTAACATCTCCCTTTCATCATTATTTGAACGTCTGTCAAAGTTAT
CCAGCAGATCCATTGCAATCACCTGTGGTGTCGTCTTGGCCTCCGCAATCGCTTTTCCGATAATCCGTAG
GGACTATCAGACTTTTTTGGAAGTCGGGCCGAGTTACGCTCCGCAGAATTTCAGAGGTTACATCATAGTA
TGCGTGCTTTCACTCTTTAGGCAGGAACAAAAAGGGTTGGCTATCTATGATCGACTGCCCGAAAAGCGAA
GGTGGTTGGCAGATCTCCCATTCCGAGAAGGTACGCGTCCTTCTATCACAAGTCATATCATCCAAAGACA
GAGGACTCAGCTGGTAGACCAAGAATTTGCAACCCGAGAACTCATTGATAAAGTTATACCCAGAGTTCAG
GCTCGACACACCGATAAGACGTTTCTGTCAACCTCAAAGTTCGAATTTCATGCCAAAGCAATTTTTTTGC
TGCCCAGTATTCCCATCAATGATCCCTTGAATATACCTTCACATGATACTGTCAGACGAACAAAAAGGGA
GATCGCTCACATGCACGATTACCACGACTGCACCCTGCACTTGGCTCTCGCAGCCCAGGACGGTAAAGAA
GTACTTAAAAAAGGGTGGGGCCAGAGACATCCCCTCGCTGGCCCCGGCGTGCCGGGACCTCCAACCGAAT
GGACGTTTTTATATGCACCGCGTAACGAGGAGGAAGCCAGAGTGGTCGAGATGATAGTGGAGGCCAGTAT
TGGTTACATGACAAATGACCCCGCTGGTAAAATTGTAGAGAACGCTAAGTGAGCTTGGAATGGATCTTCG
ATCCCGATCGTTCAAACATTTGGCAATAAAGTTTCTTAAGATTGAATCCTGTTGCCGGTCTTGCGACGAT
TATCATATAATTTCTGTTGAATTACGTTAAGCATGTAATAATTAACATGTAATGCATGACGTTATTTATG
AGATGGGTTTTTATGATTAGAGTCCCGCAATTATACATTTAATACGCGATAGAAAACAAAATATAGCGCG
CAAACTAGGATAAATTATCGCGCGCGGTGTCATCTATGTTACTAGATCGGGAATTGCCAAGCTAATTCTT
GAAGACGAAAGGGCCTCGTGATACGCCTATTTTTATAGGTTAATGTCATGATAATAATGGTTTCTTAGAC
GTCAGGTGGCACTTTTCGGGGAAATGTGCGCGGAACCCCTATTTGTTTATTTTTCTAAATACATTCAAAT
ATGTATCCGCTCATGAGACAATAACCCTGATAAATGCTTCAATAATGGGACCGACTCGCGCTGTCAGGAG
ACTAGAGCCAAGCTGATCTCCTTTGCCCCGGAGATCACCATGGACGACTTTCTCTATCTCTACGATCTAG
GAAGAAAGTTCGACGGAGAAGGTGACGATACCATGTTCACCACCGATAATGAGAAGATTAGCCTCTTCAA
TTTCAGAAAGAATGCTGACCCACAGATGGTTAGAGAGGCCTACGCGGCAGGTCTGATCAAGACGATCTAC
CCGAGTAATAATCTCCAGGAGATCAAATACCTTCCCAAGAAGGTTAAAGATGCAGTCAAAAGATTCAGGA
CTAACTGCATCAAGAACACAGAGAAAGATATATTTCTCAAGATCAGAAGTACTATTCCAGTATGGACGAT
TCAAGGCTTGCTTCATAAACCAAGGCAAGTAATAGAGATTGGAGTCTCTAAGAAAGTAGTTCCTACTGAA
TCAAAGGCCATGGAGTCAAAAATTCAGATCGAGGATCTAACAGAACTCGCCGTGAAGACTGGCGAACAGT
TCATACAGAGTCTTTTACGACTCAATGACAAGAAGAAAATCTTCGTCAACATGGTGGAGCACGACACTCT
CGTCTACTCCAAGAATATCAAAGATACAGTCTCAGAAGACCAAAGGGCTATTGAGACTTTTCAACAAAGG
GTAATATCGGGAAACCTCCTCGGATTCCATTGCCCAGCTATCTGTCACTTCATCAAAAGGACAGTAGAAA
AGGAAGGTGGCACCTACAAATGCCATCATTGCGATAAAGGAAAGGCTATCGTTCAAGATGCCCCTGCCGA
CAGTGGTCCCAAAGATGGACCCCCACCCACGAGGAGCATCGTGGAAAAAGAAGACGTTCCAACCACGTCT
TCAAAGCAAGTGGATTGATGTGATATCTCCACTGACGTAAGGGATGACGCACAATCCCACTATCCTTCGC
AAGACCCTTCCTCTATATAAGGAAGTTCATTTCATTTGGAGAGGACTCCGGTATTTTTACAACAATTACC
ACAACAAAACAAACAACAAACAACATTACAATTTACTATTCTAGTCGAAATGGCATCCTTTGAAAATAGT
CTGTCCGTTTTGATCGTCGGGGCTGGCCTTGGGGGATTAGCAGCCGCAATAGCTCTTAGGAGACAGGGCC
ATGTAGTAAAGATCTATGATAGTTCCTCATTCAAAGCTGAACTGGGTGCTGGCCTTGCTGTACCTCCGAA
TACGCTTAGAAGCCTTCAACAGTTAGGTTGTAATACAGAGAATTTGAACGGAGTCGACAATCTCTGCTTC
ACGGCCATGGGTTACGACGGCTCCGTAGGTATGATGAATAACATGACAGACTACAGGGAGGCTTATGGCA
CATCCTGGATTATGGTTCATCGAGTGGATTTACATAATGAACTTATGCGTGTCGCACTTGATCCGGGGGG
GCTGGGACCACCAGCAACATTACATTTAAATCACAGAGTGACCTTCTGCGACGTTGACGCATGTACGGTA
ACTTTTACCAACGGGACGACACAAAGTGCCGACTTGATCGTAGGGGCTGACGGCATACGAAGCACCATAC
GTAGATTCGTCTTGGAGGAAGATGTAACTGTGCCTGCCAGCGGGATCGTCGGTTTCAGATGGCTGGTGCA
AGCCGATGCCTTAGACCCTTACCCTGAGTTAGATTGGATTGTTAAGAAGCCTCCACTCGGTGCTCGTCTG
ATCTCTACGCCACAGAATCCACAGTCCGGCGTGGGGTTGGCTGACCGTCGTACAATTATCATCTACGCTT
GTAGGGGTGGCACGATGGTTAATGTGTTGGCTGTCCACGACGACGAAAGAGATCAGAATACGGCAGATTG
GTCAGTGCCGGCTTCCAAAGATGATCTCTTCCGTGTATTCCATGACTACCACCCAAGATTCAGACGTTTG
CTCGAACTTGCTCAAGATATCAATCTCTGGCAAATGAGGGTAGTTCCCGTGCTTAAAAAATGGGTGAACA
AGCGTGTCTGTTTATTAGGAGATGCCGCCCATGCTTCTCTCCCCACGCTGGGTCAAGGGTTCGGAATGGG
ACTGGAGGACGCCGTGGCACTCGGCACATTGTTACCCAAAGGAACTACGGCTTCACAGATCGAAACGAGA
CTGGCCGTTTACGAGCAATTACGAAAGGATAGGGCTGAGTTCGTAGCAGCAGAATCCTACGAGGAACAGT
ATGTCCCTGAGATGCGTGGGCTCTATCTTCGTTCCAAAGAACTCCGAGATCGAGTGATGGGATATGATAT
TAAAGTGGAGTCAGAAAAGGTTTTGGAGACTCTGCTTCGATCCTCTAATTCTGCATGAGCTTGGAATGGA
TCTTCGATCCCGATCGTTCAAACATTTGGCAATAAAGTTTCTTAAGATTGAATCCTGTTGCCGGTCTTGC
GACGATTATCATATAATTTCTGTTGAATTACGTTAAGCATGTAATAATTAACATGTAATGCATGACGTTA
TTTATGAGATGGGTTTTTATGATTAGAGTCCCGCAATTATACATTTAATACGCGATAGAAAACAAAATAT
AGCGCGCAAACTAGGATAAATTATCGCGCGCGGTGTCATCTATGTTACTAGATCGGGAATTGCCAAGCTA
ATTCTTGAAGACGAAAGGGCCTCGTGATACGCCTATTTTTATAGGTTAATGTCATGATAATAATGGTTTC
TTAGACGTCAGGTGGCACTTTTCGGGGAAATGTGCGCGGAACCCCTATTTGTTTATTTTTCTAAATACAT
TCAAATATGTATCCGCTCATGAGACAATAACCCTGATAAATGCTTCAATAATGGGACCGACTCGCGCTGT
CAGGAGACTAGAGCCAAGCTGATCTCCTTTGCCCCGGAGATCACCATGGACGACTTTCTCTATCTCTACG
ATCTAGGAAGAAAGTTCGACGGAGAAGGTGACGATACCATGTTCACCACCGATAATGAGAAGATTAGCCT
CTTCAATTTCAGAAAGAATGCTGACCCACAGATGGTTAGAGAGGCCTACGCGGCAGGTCTGATCAAGACG
ATCTACCCGAGTAATAATCTCCAGGAGATCAAATACCTTCCCAAGAAGGTTAAAGATGCAGTCAAAAGAT
TCAGGACTAACTGCATCAAGAACACAGAGAAAGATATATTTCTCAAGATCAGAAGTACTATTCCAGTATG
GACGATTCAAGGCTTGCTTCATAAACCAAGGCAAGTAATAGAGATTGGAGTCTCTAAGAAAGTAGTTCCT
ACTGAATCAAAGGCCATGGAGTCAAAAATTCAGATCGAGGATCTAACAGAACTCGCCGTGAAGACTGGCG
AACAGTTCATACAGAGTCTTTTACGACTCAATGACAAGAAGAAAATCTTCGTCAACATGGTGGAGCACGA
CACTCTCGTCTACTCCAAGAATATCAAAGATACAGTCTCAGAAGACCAAAGGGCTATTGAGACTTTTCAA
CAAAGGGTAATATCGGGAAACCTCCTCGGATTCCATTGCCCAGCTATCTGTCACTTCATCAAAAGGACAG
TAGAAAAGGAAGGTGGCACCTACAAATGCCATCATTGCGATAAAGGAAAGGCTATCGTTCAAGATGCCCC
TGCCGACAGTGGTCCCAAAGATGGACCCCCACCCACGAGGAGCATCGTGGAAAAAGAAGACGTTCCAACC
ACGTCTTCAAAGCAAGTGGATTGATGTGATATCTCCACTGACGTAAGGGATGACGCACAATCCCACTATC
CTTCGCAAGACCCTTCCTCTATATAAGGAAGTTCATTTCATTTGGAGAGGACTCCGGTATTTTTACAACA
ATTACCACAACAAAACAAACAACAAACAACATTACAATTTACTATTCTAGTCGAAATGGTGAGCAAGGGC
GAGGAGCTGTTCACCGGGGTGGTGCCCATCCTGGTCGAGCTGGACGGCGACGTAAACGGCCACAAGTTCA
GCGTGTCCGGCGAGGGCGAGGGCGATGCCACCTACGGCAAGCTGACCCTGAAGTTCATCTGCACCACCGG
CAAGCTGCCCGTGCCCTGGCCCACCCTCGTGACCACCCTGACCTACGGCGTGCAGTGCTTCAGCCGCTAC
CCCGACCACATGAAGCAGCACGACTTCTTCAAGTCCGCCATGCCCGAAGGCTACGTCCAGGAGCGCACCA
TCTTCTTCAAGGACGACGGCAACTACAAGACCCGCGCCGAGGTGAAGTTCGAGGGCGACACCCTGGTGAA
CCGCATCGAGCTGAAGGGCATCGACTTCAAGGAGGACGGCAACATCCTGGGGCACAAGCTGGAGTACAAC
TACAACAGCCACAACGTCTATATCATGGCCGACAAGCAGAAGAACGGCATCAAGGTGAACTTCAAGATCC
GCCACAACATCGAGGACGGCAGCGTGCAGCTCGCCGACCACTACCAGCAGAACACCCCCATCGGCGACGG
CCCCGTGCTGCTGCCCGACAACCACTACCTGAGCACCCAGTCCGCCCTGAGCAAAGACCCCAACGAGAAG
CGCGATCACATGGTCCTGCTGGAGTTCGTGACCGCCGCCGGGATCACTCTCGGCATGGACGAGCTGTACA
AGGACGAGCTGTAAGCTTGGAATGGATCTTCGATCCCGATCGTTCAAACATTTGGCAATAAAGTTTCTTA
AGATTGAATCCTGTTGCCGGTCTTGCGACGATTATCATATAATTTCTGTTGAATTACGTTAAGCATGTAA
TAATTAACATGTAATGCATGACGTTATTTATGAGATGGGTTTTTATGATTAGAGTCCCGCAATTATACAT
TTAATACGCGATAGAAAACAAAATATAGCGCGCAAACTAGGATAAATTATCGCGCGCGGTGTCATCTATG
TTACTAGATCGGGAATTGCCAAGCTAATTCTTGAAGACGAAAGGGCCTCGTGATACGCCTATTTTTATAG
GTTAATGTCATGATAATAATGGTTTCTTAGACGTCAGGTGGCACTTTTCGGGGAAATGTGCGCGGAACCC
CTATTTGTTTATTTTTCTAAATACATTCAAATATGTATCCGCTCATGAGACAATAACCCTGATAAATGCT
TCAATAATGGGACCGACTCGCGCTGTCATGAGACCGGATCCTGACAGGATATATTGGCGGGTAAACCTAA
GAGAAAAGAGCGTTTATTAGAATAATCGGATATTTAAAAGGGCGTGAAAAGGTTTATCCGTTCGTCCATT
TGTATGTGCATGCCAACCACAGGGTTCCCCTCGGGATCAAAGTACTTTGATCCAACCCCTCCGCTGCTAT
AGTGCAGTCGGCTTCTGACGTTCAGTGCAGCCGTCATCTGAAAACGACATGTCGCACAAGTCCTAAGTTA
CGCGACAGGCTGCCGCCCTGCCCTTTTCCTGGCGTTTTCTTGTCGCGTGTTTTAGTCGCATAAAGTAGAA
TACTTGCGACTAGAACCGGAGACATTACGCCATGAACAAGAGCGCCGCCGCTGGCCTGCTGGGCTATGCC
CGCGTCAGCACCGACGACCAGGACTTGACCAACCAACGGGCCGAACTGCACGCGGCCGGCTGCACCAAGC
TGTTTTCCGAGAAGATCACCGGCACCAGGCGCGACCGCCCGGAGCTGGCCAGGATGCTTGACCACCTACG
CCCTGGCGACGTTGTGACAGTGACCAGGCTAGACCGCCTGGCCCGCAGCACCCGCGACCTACTGGACATT
GCCGAGCGCATCCAGGAGGCCGGCGCGGGCCTGCGTAGCCTGGCAGAGCCGTGGGCCGACACCACCACGC
CGGCCGGCCGCATGGTGTTGACCGTGTTCGCCGGCATTGCCGAGTTCGAGCGTTCCCTAATCATCGACCG
CACCCGGAGCGGGCGCGAGGCCGCCAAGGCCCGAGGCGTGAAGTTTGGCCCCCGCCCTACCCTCACCCCG
GCACAGATCGCGCACGCCCGCGAGCTGATCGACCAGGAAGGCCGCACCGTGAAAGAGGCGGCTGCACTGC
TTGGCGTGCATCGCTCGACCCTGTACCGCGCACTTGAGCGCAGCGAGGAAGTGACGCCCACCGAGGCCAG
GCGGCGCGGTGCCTTCCGTGAGGACGCATTGACCGAGGCCGACGCCCTGGCGGCCGCCGAGAATGAACGC
CAAGAGGAACAAGCATGAAACCGCACCAGGACGGCCAGGACGAACCGTTTTTCATTACCGAAGAGATCGA
GGCGGAGATGATCGCGGCCGGGTACGTGTTCGAGCCGCCCGCGCACCTCTCAACCGTGCGGCTGCATGAA
ATCCTGGCCGGTTTGTCTGATGCCAAGCTGGCGGCCTGGCCGGCCAGCTTGGCCGCTGAAGAAACCGAGC
GCCGCCGTCTAAAAAGGTGATGTGTATTTGAGTAAAACAGCTTGCGTCATGCGGTCGCTGCGTATATGAT
GCGATGAGTAAATAAACAAATACGCAAGGGGAACGCATGAAGGTTATCGCTGTACTTAACCAGAAAGGCG
GGTCAGGCAAGACGACCATCGCAACCCATCTAGCCCGCGCCCTGCAACTCGCCGGGGCCGATGTTCTGTT
AGTCGATTCCGATCCCCAGGGCAGTGCCCGCGATTGGGCGGCCGTGCGGGAAGATCAACCGCTAACCGTT
GTCGGCATCGACCGCCCGACGATTGACCGCGACGTGAAGGCCATCGGCCGGCGCGACTTCGTAGTGATCG
ACGGAGCGCCCCAGGCGGCGGACTTGGCTGTGTCCGCGATCAAGGCAGCCGACTTCGTGCTGATTCCGGT
GCAGCCAAGCCCTTACGACATATGGGCCACCGCCGACCTGGTGGAGCTGGTTAAGCAGCGCATTGAGGTC
ACGGATGGAAGGCTACAAGCGGCCTTTGTCGTGTCGCGGGCGATCAAAGGCACGCGCATCGGCGGTGAGG
TTGCCGAGGCGCTGGCCGGGTACGAGCTGCCCATTCTTGAGTCCCGTATCACGCAGCGCGTGAGCTACCC
AGGCACTGCCGCCGCCGGCACAACCGTTCTTGAATCAGAACCCGAGGGCGACGCTGCCCGCGAGGTCCAG
GCGCTGGCCGCTGAAATTAAATCAAAACTCATTTGAGTTAATGAGGTAAAGAGAAAATGAGCAAAAGCAC
AAACACGCTAAGTGCCGGCCGTCCGAGCGCACGCAGCAGCAAGGCTGCAACGTTGGCCAGCCTGGCAGAC
ACGCCAGCCATGAAGCGGGTCAACTTTCAGTTGCCGGCGGAGGATCACACCAAGCTGAAGATGTACGCGG
TACGCCAAGGCAAGACCATTACCGAGCTGCTATCTGAATACATCGCGCAGCTACCAGAGTAAATGAGCAA
ATGAATAAATGAGTAGATGAATTTTAGCGGCTAAAGGAGGCGGCATGGAAAATCAAGAACAACCAGGCAC
CGACGCCGTGGAATGCCCCATGTGTGGAGGAACGGGCGGTTGGCCAGGCGTAAGCGGCTGGGTTGCCTGC
CGGCCCTGCAATGGCACTGGAACCCCCAAGCCCGAGGAATCGGCGTGAGCGGTCGCAAACCATCCGGCCC
GGTACAAATCGGCGCGGCGCTGGGTGATGACCTGGTGGAGAAGTTGAAGGCCGCGCAGGCCGCCCAGCGG
CAACGCATCGAGGCAGAAGCACGCCCCGGTGAATCGTGGCAAGCGGCCGCTGATCGAATCCGCAAAGAAT
CCCGGCAACCGCCGGCAGCCGGTGCGCCGTCGATTAGGAAGCCGCCCAAGGGCGACGAGCAACCAGATTT
TTTCGTTCCGATGCTCTATGACGTGGGCACCCGCGATAGTCGCAGCATCATGGACGTGGCCGTTTTCCGT
CTGTCGAAGCGTGACCGACGAGCTGGCGAGGTGATCCGCTACGAGCTTCCAGACGGGCACGTAGAGGTTT
CCGCAGGGCCGGCCGGCATGGCCAGTGTGTGGGATTACGACCTGGTACTGATGGCGGTTTCCCATCTAAC
CGAATCCATGAACCGATACCGGGAAGGGAAGGGAGACAAGCCCGGCCGCGTGTTCCGTCCACACGTTGCG
GACGTACTCAAGTTCTGCCGGCGAGCCGATGGCGGAAAGCAGAAAGACGACCTGGTAGAAACCTGCATTC
GGTTAAACACCACGCACGTTGCCATGCAGCGTACGAAGAAGGCCAAGAACGGCCGCCTGGTGACGGTATC
CGAGGGTGAAGCCTTGATTAGCCGCTACAAGATCGTAAAGAGCGAAACCGGGCGGCCGGAGTACATCGAG
ATCGAGCTAGCTGATTGGATGTACCGCGAGATCACAGAAGGCAAGAACCCGGACGTGCTGACGGTTCACC
CCGATTACTTTTTGATCGATCCCGGCATCGGCCGTTTTCTCTACCGCCTGGCACGCCGCGCCGCAGGCAA
GGCAGAAGCCAGATGGTTGTTCAAGACGATCTACGAACGCAGTGGCAGCGCCGGAGAGTTCAAGAAGTTC
TGTTTCACCGTGCGCAAGCTGATCGGGTCAAATGACCTGCCGGAGTACGATTTGAAGGAGGAGGCGGGGC
AGGCTGGCCCGATCCTAGTCATGCGCTACCGCAACCTGATCGAGGGCGAAGCATCCGCCGGTTCCTAATG
TACGGAGCAGATGCTAGGGCAAATTGCCCTAGCAGGGGAAAAAGGTCGAAAAGGACTCTTTCCTGTGGAT
AGCACGTACATTGGGAACCCAAAGCCGTACATTGGGAACCGGAACCCGTACATTGGGAACCCAAAGCCGT
ACATTGGGAACCGGTCACACATGTAAGTGACTGATATAAAAGAGAAAAAAGGCGATTTTTCCGCCTAAAA
CTCTTTAAAACTTATTAAAACTCTTAAAACCCGCCTGGCCTGTGCATAACTGTCTGGCCAGCGCACAGCC
GAAGAGCTGCAAAAAGCGCCTACCCTTCGGTCGCTGCGCTCCCTACGCCCCGCCGCTTCGCGTCGGCCTA
TCGCGGCCGCTGGCCGCTCAAAAATGGCTGGCCTACGGCCAGGCAATCTACCAGGGCGCGGACAAGCCGC
GCCGTCGCCACTCGACCGCCGGCGCCCACATCAAGGCACCCTGCCTCGCGCGTTTCGGTGATGACGGTGA
AAACCTCTGACACATGCAGCTCCCGGTGACGGTCACAGCTTGTCTGTAAGCGGATGCCGGGAGCAGACAA
GCCCGTCAGGGCGCGTCAGCGGGTGTTGGCGGGTGTCGGGGCGCAGCCATGACCCAGTCACGTAGCGATA
GCGGAGTGTATACTGGCTTAACTATGCGGCATCAGAGCAGATTGTACTGAGAGTGCACCATATGCGGTGT
GAAATACCGCACAGATGCGTAAGGAGAAAATACCGCATCAGGCGCTCTTCCGCTTCCTCGCTCACTGACT
CGCTGCGCTCGGTCGTTCGGCTGCGGCGAGCGGTATCAGCTCACTCAAAGGCGGTAATACGGTTATCCAC
AGAATCAGGGGATAACGCAGGAAAGAACATGTGAGCAAAAGGCCAGCAAAAGGCCAGGAACCGTAAAAAG
GCCGCGTTGCTGGCGTTTTTCCATAGGCTCCGCCCCCCTGACGAGCATCACAAAAATCGACGCTCAAGTC
AGAGGTGGCGAAACCCGACAGGACTATAAAGATACCAGGCGTTTCCCCCTGGAAGCTCCCTCGTGCGCTC
TCCTGTTCCGACCCTGCCGCTTACCGGATACCTGTCCGCCTTTCTCCCTTCGGGAAGCGTGGCGCTTTCT
CATAGCTCACGCTGTAGGTATCTCAGTTCGGTGTAGGTCGTTCGCTCCAAGCTGGGCTGTGTGCACGAAC
CCCCCGTTCAGCCCGACCGCTGCGCCTTATCCGGTAACTATCGTCTTGAGTCCAACCCGGTAAGACACGA
CTTATCGCCACTGGCAGCAGCCACTGGTAACAGGATTAGCAGAGCGAGGTATGTAGGCGGTGCTACAGAG
TTCTTGAAGTGGTGGCCTAACTACGGCTACACTAGAAGGACAGTATTTGGTATCTGCGCTCTGCTGAAGC
CAGTTACCTTCGGAAAAAGAGTTGGTAGCTCTTGATCCGGCAAACAAACCACCGCTGGTAGCGGTGGTTT
TTTTGTTTGCAAGCAGCAGATTACGCGCAGAAAAAAAGGATCTCAAGAAGATCCTTTGATCTTTTCTACG
GGGTCTGACGCTCAGTGGAACGAAAACTCACGTTAAGGGATTTTGGTCATGCATTCTAGGTGATTATTTG
CCGACTACCTTGGTGATCTCGCCTTTCACGTAGTGGACAAATTCTTCCAACTGATCTGCGCGCGAGGCCA
AGCGATCTTCTTCTTGTCCAAGATAAGCCTGTCTAGCTTCAAGTATGACGGGCTGATACTGGGCCGGCAG
GCGCTCCATTGCCCAGTCGGCAGCGACATCCTTCGGCGCGATTTTGCCGGTTACTGCGCTGTACCAAATG
CGGGACAACGTAAGCACTACATTTCGCTCATCACCAGCCCAGTCGGGCGGCGAGTTCCATAGCGTTAAGG
TTTCATTTAGCGCCTCAAATAGATCCTGTTCAGGAACCGGATCAAAGAGTTCCTCCGCCGCTGGACCTAC
CAAGGCAACGCTATGTTCTCTTGCTTTTGTCAGCAAGATAGCCAGATCAATGTCGATCGTGGCTGGCTCG
AAGATACCTGCAAGAATGTCATTGCGCTGCCATTCTCCAAATTGCAGTTCGCGCTTAGCTGGATAACGCC
ACGGAATGATGTCGTCGTGCACAACAATGGTGACTTCTACAGCGCGGAGAATCTCGCTCTCTCCAGGGGA
AGCCGAAGTTTCCAAAAGGTCGTTGATCAAAGCTCGCCGCGTTGTTTCATCAAGCCTTACGGTCACCGTA
ACCAGCAAATCAATATCACTGTGTGGCTTCAGGCCGCCATCCACTGCGGAGCCGTACAAATGTACGGCCA
GCAACGTCGGTTCGAGATGGCGCTCGATGACGCCAACTACCTCTGATAGTTGAGTCGATACTTCGGCGAT
CACCGCTTCCCTCATAATGTTTAACTTTGTTTTAGGGCGACTGCCCTGCTGCGTAACATCGTTGCTGCTC
CATAACATCAAACATCGACCCACGGCGTAACGCGCTTGCTGCTTGGATGCCCGAGGCATAGACTGTACCC
CAAAAAAACAGTCATAACAAGCCATGAAAACCGCCACTGCGCCGTTACCACCGCTGCGTTCGGTCAAGGT
TCTGGACCAGTTGCGTGAGCGCATACGCTACTTGCATTACAGCTTACGAACCGAACAGGCTTATGTCCAC
TGGGTTCGTGCCTTCATCCGTTTCCACGGTGTGCGTCACCCGGCAACCTTGGGTAGCAGCGAAGTCGAGG
CATTTCTGTCCTGGCTGGAACAGAACTTATTATTTCCTTCCTCTTTTCTACAGTATTTAAAGATACCCCA
AGAAGCTAATTATAACAAGACGAACTCCAATTCACTGTTCCTTGCATTCTAAAACCTTAAATACCAGAAA
ACAGCTTTTTCAAAGTTGTTTTCAAAGTTGGCGTATAACATAGTATCGACGGAGCCGATTTTGAAACCGC
GGTGATCACAGGCAGCAACGCTCTGTCATCGTTACAATCAACATGCTACCCTCCGCGAGATCATCCGTGT
TTCAAACCCGGCAGCTTAGTTGCCGTTCTTCCGAATAGCATCGGTAACATGAGCAAAGTCTGCCGCCTTA
CAACGGCTCTCCCGCTGACGCCGTCCCGGACTGATGGGCTGCCTGTATCGAGTGGTGATTTTGTGCCGAG
CTGCCGGTCGGGGAGCTGTTGGCTGGCTGGTGGCAGGATATATTGTGGTGTAAACATAACGGATCCGGTC
TCA
Features (pLannotate 1.2.2; 35 found; start..end, strand, type, name):
   5453..5705    +  terminator     NOS terminator: nopaline synthase terminator and poly(A) signal
   5826..5913    +  promoter       AmpR promoter (fragment): bla
   6711..7055    +  promoter       CaMV 35S promoter: strong constitutive promoter from cauliflower mosaic virus
   7008..7054    +  promoter       minimal CaMV 35S promoter: minimal 35S promoter from cauliflower mosaic virus
   7087..7112    +  misc_feature   TMV Ω (fragment): translational enhancer from the tobacco mosaic virus 5'-leader sequence (Gallie et al., 1988)
   8073..8325    +  terminator     NOS terminator: nopaline synthase terminator and poly(A) signal
   8446..8533    +  promoter       AmpR promoter (fragment): bla
   9331..9675    +  promoter       CaMV 35S promoter: strong constitutive promoter from cauliflower mosaic virus
   9628..9674    +  promoter       minimal CaMV 35S promoter: minimal 35S promoter from cauliflower mosaic virus
   9707..9732    +  misc_feature   TMV Ω (fragment): translational enhancer from the tobacco mosaic virus 5'-leader sequence (Gallie et al., 1988)
  10576..10828   +  terminator     NOS terminator: nopaline synthase terminator and poly(A) signal
  10949..11036   +  promoter       AmpR promoter (fragment): bla
  11672..12016   +  promoter       CaMV 35S promoter: strong constitutive promoter from cauliflower mosaic virus
  11969..12015   +  promoter       minimal CaMV 35S promoter: minimal 35S promoter from cauliflower mosaic virus
  12048..12073   +  misc_feature   TMV Ω (fragment): translational enhancer from the tobacco mosaic virus 5'-leader sequence (Gallie et al., 1988)
  13382..13634   +  terminator     NOS terminator: nopaline synthase terminator and poly(A) signal
  13755..13842   +  promoter       AmpR promoter (fragment): bla
  14478..14822   +  promoter       CaMV 35S promoter: strong constitutive promoter from cauliflower mosaic virus
  14775..14821   +  promoter       minimal CaMV 35S promoter: minimal 35S promoter from cauliflower mosaic virus
  14854..14879   +  misc_feature   TMV Ω (fragment): translational enhancer from the tobacco mosaic virus 5'-leader sequence (Gallie et al., 1988)
  14896..15612   +  CDS            EGFP: EGFP is a basic (constitutively fluorescent) green fluorescent protein published in 1996, derived from Aequorea victoria. It is reported to be a rapidly-maturing weak dimer with moderate acid sensitivity.
  15648..15900   +  terminator     NOS terminator: nopaline synthase terminator and poly(A) signal
  16021..16108   +  promoter       AmpR promoter (fragment): bla
  16142..16166   +  misc_feature   RB T-DNA repeat: right border repeat from nopaline C58 T-DNA
  16506..16907   +  CDS            Y4CG_SINFN (fragment): Protein inferred from homology: Swiss-Prot protein existence level 3. From Sinorhizobium fredii (strain NBRC 101917 / NGR234).
  17467..18096   +  CDS            pVS1 StaA: stability protein from the Pseudomonas plasmid pVS1 (Heeb et al., 2000)
  18525..19598   +  CDS            pVS1 RepA: replication protein from the Pseudomonas plasmid pVS1 (Heeb et al., 2000)
  19664..19858   +  rep_origin     pVS1 oriV: origin of replication for the Pseudomonas plasmid pVS1 (Heeb et al., 2000)
  20061..20100   +  CDS            rop (fragment): Rop protein, which maintains plasmids at low copy number; rop
  20202..20342   +  misc_feature   bom: basis of mobility region from pBR322
  20528..21116   -  rep_origin     ori: high-copy-number ColE1/pMB1/pBR322/pUC origin of replication
  21207..21995   -  CDS            aadA: S3AD_ECOLX - Experimental evidence at protein level: Swiss-Prot protein existence level 1. Mediates bacterial resistance to the antibiotics streptomycin and spectinomycin. From Escherichia coli.
  22002..22058   -  CDS            GmR (fragment): gentamycin acetyltransferase; aacC1; confers resistance to gentamycin
  22234..22257   -  promoter       Pc promoter (fragment): intI1 (promoter lies within the coding sequence); class 1 integron promoter
  22781..22805   +  misc_feature   LB T-DNA repeat: left border repeat from nopaline C58 T-DNA
