[The description below was written by a language model from this plasmid's Addgene catalogue record and pLannotate feature annotations shown in this document.]
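Description:
GB4541 is a large (about 22.8 kb) GoldenBraid-style multigene plant binary vector built in the pDGB3_omega1 backbone, which the record describes as a self-made derivative of pCambia1302. It carries a high-copy ColE1/pMB1-type origin with the pBR322 bom region for propagation in E. coli, and the pVS1 oriV, RepA and StaA functions typically used to replicate and stably maintain binary vectors in Agrobacterium. Bacterial selection is by spectinomycin through the aadA gene. Left and right border repeats from nopaline T-DNA flank the payload, so the whole multigene array can be transferred into plant cells. The insert was assembled through BsmBI sites that were destroyed during cloning, and internal BsaI and BsmBI sites were removed from the parts.

The payload is a synthetic array encoding the fungal autonomous bioluminescence pathway. According to the record, the Neonothopanus nambi hispidin synthase gene (HISPS) is placed under the red-light-regulated Etr4:mDFR promoter with a NOS terminator, while CPH, LUZ, H3H, EGFP and the silencing suppressor p19 are expressed constitutively. The feature table shows four repeated units of CaMV 35S promoter, TMV Ω translational enhancer fragment and NOS terminator, but of the coding sequences only EGFP was recognised. The pathway genes, the inducible promoter and p19 are not annotated, and the first 5.4 kb or so has no annotated features. The "SF" entries in the insert name are not explained in the record. Making one pathway step light-dependent while the rest runs constitutively lets luminescence report promoter activity, with EGFP available as a constitutively expressed fluorescent marker. This fits the plasmid's source study on a quantitative autoluminescent reporter system for plant synthetic biology.
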