Addgene plasmid #215260: GB4541
Purpose: Module for the expression of the N. nambi HISPS gene under the regulation of the Red light-regulated Etr4:mDFR promoter and TNOS in and the constitutve expression of CPH, LUZ, H3H, EGFP and p19.
Depositing lab: Diego Orzaez. Depositing organization: Instituto de Biologia Molecular y Celular de Plantas. Publication: A quantitative autonomous bioluminescence reporter system with a wide dynamic range for Plant Synthetic Biology. Calvache C, Vazquez-Vilar M, Moreno-Gimenez E, Orzaez D. Plant Biotechnol J. 2024 Jan;22(1):37-47. doi: 10.1111/pbi.14146. Epub 2023 Oct 26. PubMed 37882352.
Backbone
  Vector backbone: pDGB3_omega1
  Backbone manufacturer: self-made; derived from pCambia1302 generated at the Cambia Institute
  Vector type: Synthetic Biology
Growth in bacteria
  Bacterial resistance: Spectinomycin, 50 μg/mL
  Growth temperature: 37°C
  Growth strain: DH5alpha
  Copy number: High Copy
Gene/Insert
  Gene/Insert name: Etr4:mDFR:HISPS-SF-CPH-SF-LUZ-H3H-EGFP-p19
  Species: Synthetic
  Mutation: BsaI and BsmBI sites removed
  Cloning method: Restriction Enzyme; 5′ cloning site BsmBI (destroyed during cloning); 3′ cloning site BsmBI (destroyed during cloning)
Terms and licenses: Academic/Nonprofit Terms; Industry Terms: Not Available to Industry
How to cite: GB4541 was a gift from Diego Orzaez (Addgene plasmid # 215260 ; http://n2t.net/addgene:215260 ; RRID:Addgene_215260)
